Addgene plasmid #112768: pRK5 GFP RagC (CTD)
Purpose: express GFP-RagC (C terminal domain only)
Depositing lab: Roberto Zoncu. Depositing organization: University of California, Berkeley. Publication: A nutrient-induced affinity switch controls mTORC1 activation by its Rag GTPase-Ragulator lysosomal scaffold. Lawrence RE, Cho KF, Rappold R, Thrun A, Tofaute M, Kim DJ, Moldavski O, Hurley JH, Zoncu R. Nat Cell Biol. 2018 Sep;20(9):1052-1063. doi: 10.1038/s41556-018-0148-6. Epub 2018 Jul 30. PubMed 30061680.
Backbone
  Vector backbone: pRK5
  Vector type: Mammalian Expression
Growth in bacteria
  Bacterial resistance: Ampicillin, 100 μg/mL
  Growth temperature: 37°C
  Growth strain: DH5alpha
  Copy number: Unknown
Gene/Insert
  Gene/Insert name: GFP-RagC (C terminal domain only)
  Species: H. sapiens (human)
  Entrez Gene: RRAGC (a.k.a. GTR2, RAGC, TIB929)
  Tag / fusion protein: eGFP (N terminal on insert)
  Cloning method: Restriction Enzyme; 5′ cloning site Unknown (unknown if destroyed); 3′ cloning site Unknown (unknown if destroyed)
Terms and licenses: Academic/Nonprofit Terms; Industry Terms: Not Available to Industry
How to cite: pRK5 GFP RagC (CTD) was a gift from Roberto Zoncu (Addgene plasmid # 112768 ; http://n2t.net/addgene:112768 ; RRID:Addgene_112768)
