[The description below was written by a language model from this plasmid's Addgene catalogue record and pLannotate feature annotations shown in this document.]
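Description:
pRK5 GFP RagC (CTD) is a mammalian expression plasmid of about 5.9 kb built on the pRK5 backbone. It is propagated in E. coli through a high-copy ColE1/pUC-type origin and selected with ampicillin via the β-lactamase (AmpR) gene and its own promoter. The backbone also carries an M13 phage origin for single-stranded DNA production, along with short remnants of earlier cloning vectors (fragments of lacZα, lacI, rop and the pBR322 bom region, plus a lac promoter/operator and CAP site) that have no evident role in the construct's intended use. No mammalian selection marker is annotated, so the plasmid appears suited to transient transfection. An SV40 enhancer/early promoter region lies downstream of the expression cassette, as is typical of pRK5.

The payload is driven by the human cytomegalovirus immediate-early enhancer and promoter, followed by a fragment of CMV intron A, an SP6 promoter that could support in vitro transcription, and a short annotated fragment of an immunoglobulin heavy-chain signal sequence that is a backbone leftover in the 5′ leader. The open reading frame consists of EGFP fused at the N terminus to a fragment of human RRAGC (RagC) limited to the C-terminal domain, terminated by an SV40 polyadenylation signal. RagC is a Rag GTPase that heterodimerises with RagA or RagB and helps recruit mTORC1 to lysosomes in response to amino acids. The truncation omits the N-terminal portion of the protein, including its nucleotide-binding domain. The construct is meant for expressing a fluorescently tagged RagC C-terminal domain in mammalian cells, consistent with studies of Rag GTPase–Ragulator interactions and mTORC1 activation at the lysosome. The cloning sites used are not recorded.
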