Features (pLannotate 1.2.2; 21 found; start..end, strand, type, name):
     14..393     +  enhancer       CMV enhancer: human cytomegalovirus immediate early enhancer
    394..597     +  promoter       CMV promoter: human cytomegalovirus (CMV) immediate early promoter
    733..776     +  intron         CMV intron (fragment): modified intron A from human cytomegalovirus
    828..846     +  promoter       SP6 promoter: promoter for bacteriophage SP6 RNA polymerase
    850..887     +  CDS            IgH signal sequence (fragment): signal sequence from the mouse immunoglobulin heavy chain variable region
    973..1686    +  CDS            EGFP: EGFP is a basic (constitutively fluorescent) green fluorescent protein published in 1996, derived from Aequorea victoria. It is reported to be a rapidly-maturing weak dimer with moderate acid sensitivity.
   1723..2205    +  CDS            RRAGC (fragment): RRAGC_HUMAN - Experimental evidence at protein level: Swiss-Prot protein existence level 1. Guanine nucleotide-binding protein that plays a crucial role in the cellular response to amino acid availability through regulation of the mTORC1 signaling cascade (PubMed:20381137, PubMed:27234373, PubMed:24095279). Forms heterodimeric Rag complexes with RRAGA or RRAGB and cycles between an inactive GTP-bound and an active GDP-bound form (PubMed:24095279). In its active form participates in the relocalization of mTORC1 to the lysosomes and its subsequent activation by the GTPase RHEB (PubMed:20381137,
   2255..2389    +  polyA_signal   SV40 poly(A) signal: SV40 polyadenylation signal
   2458..2815    +  promoter       SV40 promoter: SV40 enhancer and early promoter
   2834..2988    +  CDS            lacZα (fragment): LacZα fragment of β-galactosidase; lacZ fragment
   2994..3045    -  misc_feature   bom (fragment): basis of mobility region from pBR322
   3064..3444    +  rep_origin     M13 ori (sequence partly withheld): M13 bacteriophage origin of replication; arrow indicates direction of (+) strand synthesis
   3520..3569    -  misc_feature   bom (fragment): basis of mobility region from pBR322
   3671..3706    -  CDS            rop (fragment): Rop protein, which maintains plasmids at low copy number; rop
   3801..3905    +  promoter       AmpR promoter: bla
   3906..4766    +  CDS            AmpR: β-lactamase; bla; confers resistance to ampicillin, carbenicillin, and related antibiotics
   4937..5525    +  rep_origin     ori: high-copy-number ColE1/pMB1/pBR322/pUC origin of replication
   5708..5800    +  CDS            lacI (fragment): lac repressor; lacI; The lac repressor binds to the lac operator to inhibit transcription in E. coli. This inhibition can be relieved by adding lactose or isopropyl-β-D-thiogalactopyranoside (IPTG).
   5813..5834    +  protein_bind   CAP binding site: CAP binding activates transcription in the presence of cAMP. E. coli catabolite activator protein
   5849..5879    +  promoter       lac promoter: promoter for the E. coli lac operon
   5887..5903    +  protein_bind   lac operator: The lac repressor binds to the lac operator to inhibit transcription in E. coli. This inhibition can be relieved by adding lactose or isopropyl-β-D-thiogalactopyranoside (IPTG). lac repressor encoded by lacI
>Addgene plasmid #112768 | pRK5 GFP RagC (CTD) | addgene full sequence | sequence record 225029 | Addgene NGS Result
TTCGAGCTCGCCCGACATTGATTATTGACTAGTTATTAATAGTAATCAATTACGGGGTCATTAGTTCATA
GCCCATATATGGAGTTCCGCGTTACATAACTTACGGTAAATGGCCCGCCTGGCTGACCGCCCAACGACCC
CCGCCCATTGACGTCAATAATGACGTATGTTCCCATAGTAACGCCAATAGGGACTTTCCATTGACGTCAA
TGGGTGGAGTATTTACGGTAAACTGCCCACTTGGCAGTACATCAAGTGTATCATATGCCAAGTACGCCCC
CTATTGACGTCAATGACGGTAAATGGCCCGCCTGGCATTATGCCCAGTACATGACCTTATGGGACTTTCC
TACTTGGCAGTACATCTACGTATTAGTCATCGCTATTACCATGGTGATGCGGTTTTGGCAGTACATCAAT
GGGCGTGGATAGCGGTTTGACTCACGGGGATTTCCAAGTCTCCACCCCATTGACGTCAATGGGAGTTTGT
TTTGGCACCAAAATCAACGGGACTTTCCAAAATGTCGTAACAACTCCGCCCCATTGACGCAAATGGGCGG
TAGGCGTGTACGGTGGGAGGTCTATATAAGCAGAGCTCGTTTAGTGAACCGTCAGATCGCCTGGAGACGC
CATCCACGCTGTTTTGACCTCCATAGAAGACACCGGGACCGATCCAGCCTCCGCGGCCGGGAACGGTGCA
TTGGAACGCGGATTCCCCGTGCCAAGAGTGACGTAAGTACCGCCTATAGAGTCTATAGGCCCACCCCCTT
GGCTTCGTTAGAACGCGGCTACAATTAATACATAACCTTATGTATCATACACATACGATTTAGGTGACAC
TATAGAATAACATCCACTTTGCCTTTCTCTCCACAGGTGTCCACTCCCAGGTCCAACTGCACCTCGGTTC
TATCGATTGAATTCGCCACCATGGACTACAAGGATGCCGCTGCCAAGGGCGGAGGTGGATCTGTGAGCAA
GGGCGAGGAGCTGTTCACCGGGGTGGTGCCCATCCTGGTCGAGCTGGACGGCGACGTAAACGGCCACAAG
TTCAGCGTGTCCGGCGAGGGCGAGGGCGATGCCACCTACGGCAAGCTGACCCTGAAGTTCATCTGCACCA
CCGGCAAGCTGCCCGTGCCCTGGCCCACCCTCGTGACCACCCTGACCTACGGCGTGCAGTGCTTCAGCCG
CTACCCCGACCACATGAAGCAGCACGACTTCTTCAAGTCCGCCATGCCCGAAGGCTACGTCCAGGAGCGC
ACCATCTTCTTCAAGGACGACGGCAACTACAAGACCCGCGCCGAGGTGAAGTTCGAGGGCGACACCCTGG
TGAACCGCATCGAGCTGAAGGGCATCGACTTCAAGGAGGACGGCAACATCCTGGGGCACAAGCTGGAGTA
CAACTACAACAGCCACAACGTCTATATCATGGCCGACAAGCAGAAGAACGGCATCAAGGTGAACTTCAAG
ATCCGCCACAACATCGAGGACGGCAGCGTGCAGCTCGCCGACCACTACCAGCAGAACACCCCCATCGGCG
ACGGCCCCGTGCTGCTGCCCGACAACCACTACCTGAGCACCCAGTCCGCCCTGAGCAAAGACCCCAACGA
GAAGCGCGATCACATGGTCCTGCTGGAGTTCGTGACCGCCGCCGGGATCACTCTCGGCATGGACGAGCTG
TACAAGGGAGGCGGTGGATCGGGCGGGGGTGGATCAGTCGACCAACTGCCGACCTTGGAAAACCTATTAA
ATATCTTTATATCAAATTCAGGTATTGAAAAAGCTTTTCTCTTTGATGTTGTCAGCAAAATCTACATTGC
AACAGACAGTTCCCCTGTGGATATGCAATCTTATGAACTTTGCTGTGACATGATCGATGTTGTAATTGAT
GTGTCTTGTATATATGGGTTAAAGGAAGATGGAAGTGGAAGTGCTTATGACAAAGAATCTATGGCAATTA
TCAAGCTGAATAATACAACTGTCCTTTATTTAAAGGAGGTGACTAAATTTTTGGCACTGGTCTGCATTCT
AAGGGAAGAAAGCTTTGAAAGAAAAGGTTTAATAGACTACAACTTCCACTGTTTCCGAAAAGCTATTCAT
GAGGTTTTTGAGGTGGGTGTGACTTCTCACAGGAGCTGTGGTCACCAGACTAGTGCCTCCAGTCTGAAAG
CGCTGACACACAATGGCACGCCACGAAACGCCATCTTAGCGGCCGCTAAGTAAGTAAGGATCCCCAGCTT
GGCCGCCATGGCCCAACTTGTTTATTGCAGCTTATAATGGTTACAAATAAAGCAATAGCATCACAAATTT
CACAAATAAAGCATTTTTTTCACTGCATTCTAGTTGTGGTTTGTCCAAACTCATCAATGTATCTTATCAT
GTCTGGATCGGGAATTAATTCGGCGCAGCACCATGGCCTGAAATAACCTCTGAAAGAGGAACTTGGTTAG
GTACCTTCTGAGGCGGAAAGAACCAGCTGTGGAATGTGTGTCAGTTAGGGTGTGGAAAGTCCCCAGGCTC
CCCAGCAGGCAGAAGTATGCAAAGCATGCATCTCAATTAGTCAGCAACCAGGTGTGGAAAGTCCCCAGGC
TCCCCAGCAGGCAGAAGTATGCAAAGCATGCATCTCAATTAGTCAGCAACCATAGTCCCGCCCCTAACTC
CGCCCATCCCGCCCCTAACTCCGCCCAGTTCCGCCCATTCTCCGCCCCATGGCTGACTAATTTTTTTTAT
TTATGCAGAGGCCGAGGCCGCCTCGGCCTCTGAGCTATTCCAGAAGTAGTGAGGAGGCTTTTTTGGAGGC
CTAGGCTTTTGCAAAAAGCTGTTAACAGCTTGGCACTGGCCGTCGTTTTACAACGTCGTGACTGGGAAAA
CCCTGGCGTTACCCAACTTAATCGCCTTGCAGCACATCCCCCTTTCGCCAGCTGGCGTAATAGCGAAGAG
GCCCGCACCGATCGCCCTTCCCAACAGTTGCGCAGCCTGAATGGCGAATGGCGCCTGATGCGGTATTTTC
TCCTTACGCATCTGTGCGGTATTTCACACCGCATA
[142 nt withheld, positions 3046-3187]
C
[141 nt withheld, positions 3189-3329]
CCTTTGACGTTGGAGTCCACGTTCTTT
[37 nt withheld, positions 3357-3393]
ACCCTATCTCGGGCTATTCTTTTGATTTATAAGGGATTTTGCCGATTTCGGCCTATTGGTTAAAAAATGA
GCTGATTTAACAAAAATTTAACGCGAATTTTAACAAAATATTAACGTTTACAATTTTATGGTGCACTCTC
AGTACAATCTGCTCTGATGCCGCATAGTTAAGCCAGCCCCGACACCCGCCAACACCCGCTGACGCGCCCT
GACGGGCTTGTCTGCTCCCGGCATCCGCTTACAGACAAGCTGTGACCGTCTCCGGGAGCTGCATGTGTCA
GAGGTTTTCACCGTCATCACCGAAACGCGCGAGACGAAAGGGCCTCGTGATACGCCTATTTTTATAGGTT
AATGTCATGATAATAATGGTTTCTTAGACGTCAGGTGGCACTTTTCGGGGAAATGTGCGCGGAACCCCTA
TTTGTTTATTTTTCTAAATACATTCAAATATGTATCCGCTCATGAGACAATAACCCTGATAAATGCTTCA
ATAATATTGAAAAAGGAAGAGTATGAGTATTCAACATTTCCGTGTCGCCCTTATTCCCTTTTTTGCGGCA
TTTTGCCTTCCTGTTTTTGCTCACCCAGAAACGCTGGTGAAAGTAAAAGATGCTGAAGATCAGTTGGGTG
CACGAGTGGGTTACATCGAACTGGATCTCAACAGCGGTAAGATCCTTGAGAGTTTTCGCCCCGAAGAACG
TTTTCCAATGATGAGCACTTTTAAAGTTCTGCTATGTGGCGCGGTATTATCCCGTATTGACGCCGGGCAA
GAGCAACTCGGTCGCCGCATACACTATTCTCAGAATGACTTGGTTGAGTACTCACCAGTCACAGAAAAGC
ATCTTACGGATGGCATGACAGTAAGAGAATTATGCAGTGCTGCCATAACCATGAGTGATAACACTGCGGC
CAACTTACTTCTGACAACGATCGGAGGACCGAAGGAGCTAACCGCTTTTTTGCACAACATGGGGGATCAT
GTAACTCGCCTTGATCGTTGGGAACCGGAGCTGAATGAAGCCATACCAAACGACGAGCGTGACACCACGA
TGCCTGTAGCAATGGCAACAACGTTGCGCAAACTATTAACTGGCGAACTACTTACTCTAGCTTCCCGGCA
ACAATTAATAGACTGGATGGAGGCGGATAAAGTTGCAGGACCACTTCTGCGCTCGGCCCTTCCGGCTGGC
TGGTTTATTGCTGATAAATCTGGAGCCGGTGAGCGTGGGTCTCGCGGTATCATTGCAGCACTGGGGCCAG
ATGGTAAGCCCTCCCGTATCGTAGTTATCTACACGACGGGGAGTCAGGCAACTATGGATGAACGAAATAG
ACAGATCGCTGAGATAGGTGCCTCACTGATTAAGCATTGGTAACTGTCAGACCAAGTTTACTCATATATA
CTTTAGATTGATTTAAAACTTCATTTTTAATTTAAAAGGATCTAGGTGAAGATCCTTTTTGATAATCTCA
TGACCAAAATCCCTTAACGTGAGTTTTCGTTCCACTGAGCGTCAGACCCCGTAGAAAAGATCAAAGGATC
TTCTTGAGATCCTTTTTTTCTGCGCGTAATCTGCTGCTTGCAAACAAAAAAACCACCGCTACCAGCGGTG
GTTTGTTTGCCGGATCAAGAGCTACCAACTCTTTTTCCGAAGGTAACTGGCTTCAGCAGAGCGCAGATAC
CAAATACTGTTCTTCTAGTGTAGCCGTAGTTAGGCCACCACTTCAAGAACTCTGTAGCACCGCCTACATA
CCTCGCTCTGCTAATCCTGTTACCAGTGGCTGCTGCCAGTGGCGATAAGTCGTGTCTTACCGGGTTGGAC
TCAAGACGATAGTTACCGGATAAGGCGCAGCGGTCGGGCTGAACGGGGGGTTCGTGCACACAGCCCAGCT
TGGAGCGAACGACCTACACCGAACTGAGATACCTACAGCGTGAGCTATGAGAAAGCGCCACGCTTCCCGA
AGGGAGAAAGGCGGACAGGTATCCGGTAAGCGGCAGGGTCGGAACAGGAGAGCGCACGAGGGAGCTTCCA
GGGGGAAACGCCTGGTATCTTTATAGTCCTGTCGGGTTTCGCCACCTCTGACTTGAGCGTCGATTTTTGT
GATGCTCGTCAGGGGGGCGGAGCCTATGGAAAAACGCCAGCAACGCGGCCTTTTTACGGTTCCTGGCCTT
TTGCTGGCCTTTTGCTCACATGTTCTTTCCTGCGTTATCCCCTGATTCTGTGGATAACCGTATTACCGCC
TTTGAGTGAGCTGATACCGCTCGCCGCAGCCGAACGACCGAGCGCAGCGAGTCAGTGAGCGAGGAAGCGG
AAGAGCGCCCAATACGCAAACCGCCTCTCCCCGCGCGTTGGCCGATTCATTAATGCAGCTGGCACGACAG
GTTTCCCGACTGGAAAGCGGGCAGTGAGCGCAACGCAATTAATGTGAGTTAGCTCACTCATTAGGCACCC
CAGGCTTTACACTTTATGCTTCCGGCTCGTATGTTGTGTGGAATTGTGAGCGGATAACAATTTCACACAG
GAAACAGCTATGACATGATTACGAATTAA
